Addgene plasmid #61387: pCS2-NfsB.zf1
Purpose: mRNA synthesis of bacterial nitroreductase NfsB codon modified for zebrafish
Depositing lab: Harold Burgess. Depositing organization: National Institute of Child Health and Human Development (NICHD). Publication: Increased functional protein expression using nucleotide sequence features enriched in highly expressed genes in zebrafish. Horstick EJ, Jordan DC, Bergeron SA, Tabor KM, Serpe M, Feldman B, Burgess HA. Nucleic Acids Res. 2015 Jan 27. pii: gkv035. 10.1093/nar/gkv035 PubMed 25628360.
Backbone
  Vector backbone: pCS2
  Backbone size w/o insert (bp): 4100
  Total vector size (bp): 4725
  Vector type: Zebrafish expression
Growth in bacteria
  Bacterial resistance: Ampicillin, 100 μg/mL
  Growth temperature: 37°C
  Growth strain: Top10
  Copy number: High Copy
Gene/Insert
  Gene/Insert name: nfsB.zf1
  Species: Synthetic
  Insert size (bp): 654
  Mutation: E28G
  Promoter: sp6
  Cloning method: Restriction Enzyme; 5′ cloning site BamHI (not destroyed); 3′ cloning site XbaI (not destroyed)
  Sequencing primers: 5′ sp6
Terms and licenses: Academic/Nonprofit Terms; Industry Terms: Not Available to Industry
Depositor comments: NOTE: Addgene plasmid 62213: pCS2-epNTR ( https://www.addgene.org/62213/ ) is an updated version of this plasmid, with an optimized nitroreductase. The depositing laboratory recommends using it instead of this plasmid.
How to cite: pCS2-NfsB.zf1 was a gift from Harold Burgess (Addgene plasmid # 61387 ; http://n2t.net/addgene:61387 ; RRID:Addgene_61387)
