[The description below was written by a language model from this plasmid's Addgene catalogue record and pLannotate feature annotations shown in this document.]
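Description:
pCS2-NfsB.zf1 is a 4,725 bp zebrafish expression plasmid built on the pCS2 backbone and intended mainly as a template for in vitro synthesis of mRNA encoding the bacterial nitroreductase NfsB. It is maintained in E. coli as a high-copy plasmid through a ColE1/pUC-type origin and selected with ampicillin via the β-lactamase gene. An f1 phage origin is also present, along with residual lac promoter/operator, lacI and lacZα fragments carried over from the parental cloning vector.

The insert, nfsB.zf1, is a synthetic 654 bp coding sequence for the E. coli NfsB enzyme, recoded for zebrafish and recorded as carrying an E28G substitution. It was cloned between BamHI and XbaI sites, both of which are retained. The circular map places the simian CMV IE94 enhancer/promoter immediately upstream of an SP6 promoter, followed by the nfsB open reading frame and an SV40 polyadenylation signal. This arrangement allows two uses: SP6 RNA polymerase can transcribe sense RNA in vitro, the purpose stated in the record, while the CMV IE94 promoter can drive expression directly from plasmid DNA in vertebrate cells or embryos. A T7 promoter fragment and a T3 promoter lie downstream in the antisense orientation.

Nitroreductase converts prodrugs such as metronidazole into cytotoxic products and is commonly used for conditional cell ablation in zebrafish. The associated work examined sequence features that raise functional protein expression in this species. The depositor notes that a later plasmid, pCS2-epNTR, carries a further optimized nitroreductase and is recommended in place of this one.
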