Features (pLannotate 1.2.2; 15 found; start..end, strand, type, name):
     35..53      +  promoter       SP6 promoter: promoter for bacteriophage SP6 RNA polymerase
     91..741     +  CDS            nfsB: NFSB_ECOLI - Also known as dprA, nfnB From Escherichia coli (strain K12).
    752..769     -  promoter       T7 promoter (fragment): promoter for bacteriophage T7 RNA polymerase
    774..908     -  polyA_signal   SV40 poly(A) signal: SV40 polyadenylation signal
   1021..1039    -  promoter       T3 promoter: promoter for bacteriophage T3 RNA polymerase
   1084..1100    -  protein_bind   lac operator: The lac repressor binds to the lac operator to inhibit transcription in E. coli. This inhibition can be relieved by adding lactose or isopropyl-β-D-thiogalactopyranoside (IPTG). lac repressor encoded by lacI
   1108..1138    -  promoter       lac promoter: promoter for the E. coli lac operon
   1153..1174    -  protein_bind   CAP binding site: CAP binding activates transcription in the presence of cAMP. E. coli catabolite activator protein
   1187..1279    -  CDS            lacI (fragment): lac repressor; lacI; The lac repressor binds to the lac operator to inhibit transcription in E. coli. This inhibition can be relieved by adding lactose or isopropyl-β-D-thiogalactopyranoside (IPTG).
   1462..2050    -  rep_origin     ori: high-copy-number ColE1/pMB1/pBR322/pUC origin of replication
   2221..3081    -  CDS            AmpR: β-lactamase; bla; confers resistance to ampicillin, carbenicillin, and related antibiotics
   3082..3186    -  promoter       AmpR promoter: bla
   3239..3667    -  rep_origin     f1 ori (sequence partly withheld): f1 bacteriophage origin of replication; arrow indicates direction of (+) strand synthesis
   3672..3738    -  CDS            lacZα (fragment): LacZα fragment of β-galactosidase; lacZ fragment
   3741..4725    +  promoter       CMV IE94 promoter: enhancer/promoter region of simian cytomegalovirus major immediate early transcription unit IE94
>Addgene plasmid #61387 | pCS2-NfsB.zf1 | depositor full sequence | sequence record 101782 | pCS2-NfsB.zf1 sequence 4725 bps
CGCCATTCTGCCTGGGGACGTCGGAGCAAGCTTGATTTAGGTGACACTATAGAATACAAGCTACTTGTTC
TTTTTGCAGGATCCGCCACCATGGATATTATTAGTGTGGCCCTGAAGAGACATAGCACAAAGGCTTTTGA
TGCTAGCAAGAAGCTGACACCTGAGCAGGCTGGACAGATCAAGACACTGCTCCAGTACAGCCCTAGCAGC
ACAAACAGCCAGCCTTGGCACTTCATTGTGGCTAGCACAGAGGAGGGAAAGGCTAGAGTGGCTAAGTCTG
CTGCTGGAAACTATGTGTTCAATGAGAGAAAGATGCTGGATGCTAGCCATGTGGTGGTGTTCTGTGCTAA
GACAGCTATGGATGATGTGTGGCTGAAGCTGGTGGTGGACCAGGAGGATGCTGATGGAAGATTTGCTACA
CCTGAGGCTAAGGCTGCTAATGACAAGGGAAGAAAGTTCTTTGCTGACATGCACAGAAAGGACCTGCATG
ATGATGCTGAGTGGATGGCTAAGCAGGTGTACCTGAATGTGGGAAACTTCCTGCTGGGAGTGGCTGCTCT
GGGACTGGATGCTGTGCCTATTGAGGGATTTGATGCTGCTATCCTGGATGCTGAGTTTGGACTGAAGGAG
AAGGGATACACAAGCCTGGTGGTGGTGCCTGTGGGACACCACTCTGTGGAGGACTTCAATGCTACACTGC
CTAAGAGCAGACTGCCTCAGAACATCACACTGACAGAGGTGTGATCTAGAACTATAGTGAGTCGTATTAC
GTAGATCCAGACATGATAAGATACATTGATGAGTTTGGACAAACCACAACTAGAATGCAGTGAAAAAAAT
GCTTTATTTGTGAAATTTGTGATGCTATTGCTTTATTTGTAACCATTATAAGCTGCAATAAACAAGTTAA
CAACAACAATTGCATTCATTTTATGTTTCAGGTTCAGGGGGAGGTGTGGGAGGTTTTTTAATTCGCGGCC
GCGGCGCCAATGCATTGGGCCCGGTACCCAGCTTTTGTTCCCTTTAGTGAGGGTTAATTGCGCGCTTGGC
GTAATCATGGTCATAGCTGTTTCCTGTGTGAAATTGTTATCCGCTCACAATTCCACACAACATACGAGCC
GGGAGCATAAAGTGTAAAGCCTGGGGTGCCTAATGAGTGAGCTAACTCACATTAATTGCGTTGCGCTCAC
TGCCCGCTTTCCAGTCGGGAAACCTGTCGTGCCAGCTGCATTAATGAATCGGCCAACGCGCGGGGAGAGG
CGGTTTGCGTATTGGGCGCTCTTCCGCTTCCTCGCTCACTGACTCGCTGCGCTCGGTCGTTCGGCTGCGG
CGAGCGGTATCAGCTCACTCAAAGGCGGTAATACGGTTATCCACAGAATCAGGGGATAACGCAGGAAAGA
ACATGTGAGCAAAAGGCCAGCAAAAGGCCAGGAACCGTAAAAAGGCCGCGTTGCTGGCGTTTTTCCATAG
GCTCCGCCCCCCTGACGAGCATCACAAAAATCGACGCTCAAGTCAGAGGTGGCGAAACCCGACAGGACTA
TAAAGATACCAGGCGTTTCCCCCTGGAAGCTCCCTCGTGCGCTCTCCTGTTCCGACCCTGCCGCTTACCG
GATACCTGTCCGCCTTTCTCCCTTCGGGAAGCGTGGCGCTTTCTCATAGCTCACGCTGTAGGTATCTCAG
TTCGGTGTAGGTCGTTCGCTCCAAGCTGGGCTGTGTGCACGAACCCCCCGTTCAGCCCGACCGCTGCGCC
TTATCCGGTAACTATCGTCTTGAGTCCAACCCGGTAAGACACGACTTATCGCCACTGGCAGCAGCCACTG
GTAACAGGATTAGCAGAGCGAGGTATGTAGGCGGTGCTACAGAGTTCTTGAAGTGGTGGCCTAACTACGG
CTACACTAGAAGGACAGTATTTGGTATCTGCGCTCTGCTGAAGCCAGTTACCTTCGGAAAAAGAGTTGGT
AGCTCTTGATCCGGCAAACAAACCACCGCTGGTAGCGGTGGTTTTTTTGTTTGCAAGCAGCAGATTACGC
GCAGAAAAAAAGGATCTCAAGAAGATCCTTTGATCTTTTCTACGGGGTCTGACGCTCAGTGGAACGAAAA
CTCACGTTAAGGGATTTTGGTCATGAGATTATCAAAAAGGATCTTCACCTAGATCCTTTTAAATTAAAAA
TGAAGTTTTAAATCAATCTAAAGTATATATGAGTAAACTTGGTCTGACAGTTACCAATGCTTAATCAGTG
AGGCACCTATCTCAGCGATCTGTCTATTTCGTTCATCCATAGTTGCCTGACTCCCCGTCGTGTAGATAAC
TACGATACGGGAGGGCTTACCATCTGGCCCCAGTGCTGCAATGATACCGCGAGACCCACGCTCACCGGCT
CCAGATTTATCAGCAATAAACCAGCCAGCCGGAAGGGCCGAGCGCAGAAGTGGTCCTGCAACTTTATCCG
CCTCCATCCAGTCTATTAATTGTTGCCGGGAAGCTAGAGTAAGTAGTTCGCCAGTTAATAGTTTGCGCAA
CGTTGTTGCCATTGCTACAGGCATCGTGGTGTCACGCTCGTCGTTTGGTATGGCTTCATTCAGCTCCGGT
TCCCAACGATCAAGGCGAGTTACATGATCCCCCATGTTGTGCAAAAAAGCGGTTAGCTCCTTCGGTCCTC
CGATCGTTGTCAGAAGTAAGTTGGCCGCAGTGTTATCACTCATGGTTATGGCAGCACTGCATAATTCTCT
TACTGTCATGCCATCCGTAAGATGCTTTTCTGTGACTGGTGAGTACTCAACCAAGTCATTCTGAGAATAG
TGTATGCGGCGACCGAGTTGCTCTTGCCCGGCGTCAATACGGGATAATACCGCGCCACATAGCAGAACTT
TAAAAGTGCTCATCATTGGAAAACGTTCTTCGGGGCGAAAACTCTCAAGGATCTTACCGCTGTTGAGATC
CAGTTCGATGTAACCCACTCGTGCACCCAACTGATCTTCAGCATCTTTTACTTTCACCAGCGTTTCTGGG
TGAGCAAAAACAGGAAGGCAAAATGCCGCAAAAAAGGGAATAAGGGCGACACGGAAATGTTGAATACTCA
TACTCTTCCTTTTTCAATATTATTGAAGCATTTATCAGGGTTATTGTCTCATGAGCGGATACATATTTGA
ATGTATTTAGAAAAATAAACAAATAGGGGTTCCGCGCACATTTCCCCGAAAAGTGCCACCTAAATTGTAA
GCGTTAATATTTTGTTAAAATTCGCGTTAAATTTTTGTTAAATCAGCTCATTTTTTAACCAATAGGCCGA
AATCGGCAAAATCCCTTATAAATCAAAAGAATAGACCGAGATAGGGT
[37 nt withheld, positions 3338-3374]
AAAGAACGTGGACTCCAACGTCAAAGG
[49 nt withheld, positions 3402-3450]
T
[91 nt withheld, positions 3452-3542]
G
[124 nt withheld, positions 3544-3667]
CCCATTCGCCATTCAGGCTGCGCAACTGTTGGGAAGGGCGATCGGTGCGGGCCTCTTCGCTATTACGCCA
GTCGACCATAGCCAATTCAATATGGCGTATATGGACTCATGCCAATTCAATATGGTGGATCTGGACCTGT
GCCAATTCAATATGGCGTATATGGACTCGTGCCAATTCAATATGGTGGATCTGGACCCCAGCCAATTCAA
TATGGCGGACTTGGCACCATGCCAATTCAATATGGCGGACTTGGCACTGTGCCAACTGGGGAGGGGTCTA
CTTGGCACGGTGCCAAGTTTGAGGAGGGGTCTTGGCCCTGTGCCAAGTCCGCCATATTGAATTGGCATGG
TGCCAATAATGGCGGCCATATTGGCTATATGCCAGGATCAATATATAGGCAATATCCAATATGGCCCTAT
GCCAATATGGCTATTGGCCAGGTTCAATACTATGTATTGGCCCTATGCCATATAGTATTCCATATATGGG
TTTTCCTATTGACGTAGATAGCCCCTCCCAATGGGCGGTCCCATATACCATATATGGGGCTTCCTAATAC
CGCCCATAGCCACTCCCCCATTGACGTCAATGGTCTCTATATATGGTCTTTCCTATTGACGTCATATGGG
CGGTCCTATTGACGTATATGGCGCCTCCCCCATTGACGTCAATTACGGTAAATGGCCCGCCTGGCTCAAT
GCCCATTGACGTCAATAGGACCACCCACCATTGACGTCAATGGGATGGCTCATTGCCCATTCATATCCGT
TCTCACGCCCCCTATTGACGTCAATGACGGTAAATGGCCCACTTGGCAGTACATCAATATCTATTAATAG
TAACTTGGCAAGTACATTACTATTGGAAGGACGCCAGGGTACATTGGCAGTACTCCCATTGACGTCAATG
GCGGTAAATGGCCCGCGATGGCTGCCAAGTACATCCCCATTGACGTCAATGGGGAGGGGCAATGACGCAA
ATGGGCGTTCCATTGACGTAAATGGGCGGTAGGCGTGCCTAATGGGAGGTCTATATAAGCAATGCTCGTT
TAGGGAAC
