>Addgene plasmid #61387 | pCS2-NfsB.zf1 | addgene partial sequence | sequence record 101303 | CMV-F 5'-CGCAAATGGGCGGTAGGCGTG-3'
CTATATAAGCAATGCTCGTTTAGGGAACCGCCATTCTGCCTGGGGACGTCGGAGCAAGCTTGATTTAGGT
GACACTATAGAATACAAGCTACTTGTTCTTTTTGCAGGATCCGCCACCATGGATATTATTAGTGTGGCCC
TGAAGAGACATAGCACAAAGGCTTTTGATGCTAGCAAGAAGCTGACACCTGAGCAGGCTGGACAGATCAA
GACACTGCTCCAGTACAGCCCTAGCAGCACAAACAGCCAGCCTTGGCACTTCATTGTGGCTAGCACAGAG
GAGGGAAAGGCTAGAGTGGCTAAGTCTGCTGCTGGAAACTATGTGTTCAATGAGAGAAAGATGCTGGATG
CTAGCCATGTGGTGGTGTTCTGTGCTAAGACAGCTATGGATGATGTGTGGCTGAAGCTGGTGGTGGACCA
GGAGGATGCTGATGGAAGATTTGCTACACCTGAGGCTAAGGCTGCTAATGACAAGGGAAGAAAGTTCTTT
GCTGACATGCACAGAAAGGACCTGCATGATGATGCTGAGTGGATGGCTAAGCAGGTGTACCTGAATGTGG
GAAACTTCCTGCTGGGAGTGGCTGCTCTGGGACTGGATGCTGTGCCTATTGAGGGATTTGATGCTGCTAT
CCTGGATGCTGAGTTTGGACTGAAGGAGAAGGGATACACAAGCCTGGTGGTGGTGCCTGTGGGACACCAC
TCTGTGGAGGACTTCAATGCTACACTGCCTAAGAGCAGACTGCCTCAGAACATCACACTGACAGAGGTGT
GATCTAGAACTATAGTGAGTCGTATTACGTAGATCCAGACATGATAAGATACATTGATGAGTTTGGACAA
ACCACAACTAGAATGCAGTGAAAAAAATGCTTTATTTGTGAAATTTGTGATGCTATTGCTTTATTTGTAA
CCATTATAAGCTGCAATAAACAAGTTAACAACAACAATTGCATTCATTTTATGTTTCAGGTTCAGGGGGA
GGTGTGGGAGGTTTTTT
