>Addgene plasmid #61387 | pCS2-NfsB.zf1 | addgene partial sequence | sequence record 101783 | ColEterm 5'-agctgataccgctcgccgcagccgaacg-3'
CGAGTCAGTGAGCGAGGAAGCGGAAGAGCGCCCAATACGCAAACCGCCTCTCCCCGCGCGTTGGCCGATT
CATTAATGCAGCTGGCACGACAGGTTTCCCGACTGGAAAGCGGGCAGTGAGCGCAACGCAATTAATGTGA
GTTAGCTCACTCATTAGGCACCCCAGGCTTTACACTTTATGCTCCCGGCTCGTATGTTGTGTGGAATTGT
GAGCGGATAACAATTTCACACAGGAAACAGCTATGACCATGATTACGCCAAGCGCGCAATTAACCCTCAC
TAAAGGGAACAAAAGCTGGGTACCGGGCCCAATGCATTGGCGCCGCGGCCGCGAATTAAAAAACCTCCCA
CACCTCCCCCTGAACCTGAAACATAAAATGAATGCAATTGTTGTTGTTAACTTGTTTATTGCAGCTTATA
ATGGTTACAAATAAAGCAATAGCATCACAAATTTCACAAATAAAGCATTTTTTTCACTGCATTCTAGTTG
TGGTTTGTCCAAACTCATCAATGTATCTTATCATGTCTGGATCTACGTAATACGACTCACTATAGTTCTA
GATCACACCTCTGTCAGTGTGATGTTCTGAGGCAGTCTGCTCTTAGGCAGTGTAGCATTGAAGTCCTCCA
CAGAGTGGTGTCCCACAGGCACCACCACCAGGCTTGTGTATCCCTTCTCCTTCAGTCCAAACTCAGCATC
CAGGATAGCAGCATCAAATCCCTCAATAGGCACAGCATCCAGTCCCAGAGCAGCCACTCCCAGCAGGAAG
TTTCCCACATTCAGGTACACCTGCTTAGCCATCCACTCAGCATCATCATGCAGGTCCTTTCTGTGCATGT
CAGCAAAGAACTTTCTTCCCTTGTCATTAGCAGCCTTAGCCTCAGGTGTAGCAAATCTTCCATCAGCATC
CTCCTGGTCCACCACCAGCTTCAGCCACACATCATCCATAGCTGTCTTAGCACAGAACACCACCACATGG
CTAGCATCCAGCATCTTTCTCTCATTGAACACATAGTTTCCAGCAGCAGACTTAGCCACTCTAGCCTTTC
CCTCCTCTGTGCTAGCCACAATGAAGTGCCAAGGCTGGCTGTTTGTGCTGCTAGGGCTGTACTGGA
